Addgene plasmid #188823: Portal_N4
Purpose: Portal protein from phage N4
Depositing lab: Feng Zhang. Depositing organization: Broad Institute. Publication: Prokaryotic innate immunity through pattern recognition of conserved viral proteins. Gao LA, Wilkinson ME, Strecker J, Makarova KS, Macrae RK, Koonin EV, Zhang F. Science. 2022 Aug 12;377(6607):eabm4096. doi: 10.1126/science.abm4096. Epub 2022 Aug 12. PubMed 35951700.
Backbone
  Vector backbone: pBAD
  Backbone size w/o insert (bp): 3590
  Total vector size (bp): 5882
  Vector type: Bacterial Expression
Growth in bacteria
  Bacterial resistance: Ampicillin, 100 μg/mL
  Growth temperature: 37°C
  Growth strain: DH5alpha
  Copy number: High Copy
Gene/Insert
  Gene/Insert name: Portal
  Insert size (bp): 2292
  GenBank ID: YP_950537.1
  Cloning method: Gibson Cloning
  Sequencing primers: 5′ N/A
Terms and licenses: Academic/Nonprofit Terms; Industry Terms: Not Available to Industry
How to cite: Portal_N4 was a gift from Feng Zhang (Addgene plasmid # 188823 ; http://n2t.net/addgene:188823 ; RRID:Addgene_188823)
