[The description below was written by a language model from this plasmid's Addgene catalogue record and pLannotate feature annotations shown in this document.]
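Description:
Portal_N4 is a bacterial expression plasmid built on a pBAD backbone that carries the portal protein gene of Enterobacteria phage N4 under arabinose-inducible control. The whole plasmid is about 5.9 kb, of which roughly 2.3 kb is the insert, introduced by Gibson cloning. It replicates in E. coli from a ColE1/pMB1-type origin and is recorded as high copy. Only a small fragment of the rop gene remains, alongside the pBR322 bom region. Selection is by ampicillin, through a β-lactamase gene driven by its own bla promoter.

The payload is a single open reading frame annotated as phage N4 gene 59, the portal protein. It sits directly downstream of the araBAD promoter and is followed by the rrnB T2 transcription terminator. The araC regulator is encoded divergently upstream, as in standard pBAD vectors. AraC represses the promoter in the absence of L-arabinose and activates it when the sugar is present, which gives tight, titratable expression suited to proteins that may be toxic or trigger a cellular response. No epitope or purification tags are annotated in the feature table. In the phage, the portal protein assembles into a ring-shaped dodecamer at one capsid vertex and takes part in head assembly, genome packaging, tail attachment and genome ejection.

The record states the purpose only as supplying the N4 portal protein. The associated publication concerns prokaryotic innate immunity based on recognition of conserved viral proteins, so the plasmid was plausibly used to express this phage component on its own in E. coli and test whether it triggers bacterial defence systems, although the record does not describe the experiments.
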