Features (pLannotate 1.2.2; 9 found; start..end, strand, type, name):
    152..740     +  rep_origin     ori: high-copy-number ColE1/pMB1/pBR322/pUC origin of replication
    926..1066    -  misc_feature   bom: basis of mobility region from pBR322
   1168..1208    -  CDS            rop (fragment): Rop protein, which maintains plasmids at low copy number; rop
   1330..2208    -  CDS            araC: L-arabinose regulatory protein; araC
   2235..2519    +  promoter       araBAD promoter: araBAD; promoter of the L-arabinose operon of E. coli; the araC regulatory gene is transcribed in the opposite direction (Guzman et al., 1995)
   2553..4841    +  CDS            59 (sequence withheld): PORTL_BPN4 - Protein inferred from homology: Swiss-Prot protein existence level 3. Forms the portal vertex of the capsid. This portal plays critical roles in head assembly, genome packaging, neck/tail attachment, and genome ejection. The portal protein multimerizes as a single ring-shaped homododecamer arranged around a central channel. From Enterobacteria phage N4 (Bacteriophage N4).
   4865..4892    +  terminator     rrnB T2 terminator: transcription terminator T2 from the E. coli rrnB gene
   4911..5002    +  promoter       AmpR promoter: bla
   5003..5863    +  CDS            AmpR: β-lactamase; bla; confers resistance to ampicillin, carbenicillin, and related antibiotics
>Addgene plasmid #188823 | Portal_N4 | addgene full sequence | sequence record 369836 | Addgene NGS Result
CATATATACTTTAGATTGATTTAAAACTTCATTTTTAATTTAAAAGGATCTAGGTGAAGATCCTTTTTGA
TAATCTCATGACCAAAATCCCTTAACGTGAGTTTTCGTTCCACTGAGCGTCAGACCCCGTAGAAAAGATC
AAAGGATCTTCTTGAGATCCTTTTTTTCTGCGCGTAATCTGCTGCTTGCAAACAAAAAAACCACCGCTAC
CAGCGGTGGTTTGTTTGCCGGATCAAGAGCTACCAACTCTTTTTCCGAAGGTAACTGGCTTCAGCAGAGC
GCAGATACCAAATACTGTCCTTCTAGTGTAGCCGTAGTTAGGCCACCACTTCAAGAACTCTGTAGCACCG
CCTACATACCTCGCTCTGCTAATCCTGTTACCAGTGGCTGCTGCCAGTGGCGATAAGTCGTGTCTTACCG
GGTTGGACTCAAGACGATAGTTACCGGATAAGGCGCAGCGGTCGGGCTGAACGGGGGGTTCGTGCACACA
GCCCAGCTTGGAGCGAACGACCTACACCGAACTGAGATACCTACAGCGTGAGCTATGAGAAAGCGCCACG
CTTCCCGAAGGGAGAAAGGCGGACAGGTATCCGGTAAGCGGCAGGGTCGGAACAGGAGAGCGCACGAGGG
AGCTTCCAGGGGGAAACGCCTGGTATCTTTATAGTCCTGTCGGGTTTCGCCACCTCTGACTTGAGCGTCG
ATTTTTGTGATGCTCGTCAGGGGGGCGGAGCCTATGGAAAAACGCCAGCAACGCGGCCTTTTTACGGTTC
CTGGCCTTTTGCTGGCCTTTTGCTCACATGTTCTTTCCTGCGTTATCCCCTGATTCTGTGGATAACCGTA
TTACCGCCTTTGAGTGAGCTGATACCGCTCGCCGCAGCCGAACGACCGAGCGCAGCGAGTCAGTGAGCGA
GGAAGCGGAAGAGCGCCTGATGCGGTATTTTCTCCTTACGCATCTGTGCGGTATTTCACACCGCATATGG
TGCACTCTCAGTACAATCTGCTCTGATGCCGCATAGTTAAGCCAGTATACACTCCGCTATCGCTACGTGA
CTGGGTCATGGCTGCGCCCCGACACCCGCCAACACCCGCTGACGCGCCCTGACGGGCTTGTCTGCTCCCG
GCATCCGCTTACAGACAAGCTGTGACCGTCTCCGGGAGCTGCATGTGTCAGAGGTTTTCACCGTCATCAC
CGAAACGCGCGAGGCAGCAGATCAATTCGCGCGCGAAGGCGAAGCGGCATGCATAATGTGCCTGTCAAAT
GGACGAAGCAGGGATTCTGCAAACCCTATGCTACTCCGTCAAGCCGTCAATTGTCTGATTCGTTACCAAT
TATGACAACTTGACGGCTACATCATTCACTTTTTCTTCACAACCGGCACGGAACTCGCTCGGGCTGGCCC
CGGTGCATTTTTTAAATACCCGCGAGAAATAGAGTTGATCGTCAAAACCAACATTGCGACCGACGGTGGC
GATAGGCATCCGGGTGGTGCTCAAAAGCAGCTTCGCCTGGCTGATACGTTGGTCCTCGCGCCAGCTTAAG
ACGCTAATCCCTAACTGCTGGCGGAAAAGATGTGACAGACGCGACGGCGACAAGCAAACATGCTGTGCGA
CGCTGGCGATATCAAAATTGCTGTCTGCCAGGTGATCGCTGATGTACTGACAAGCCTCGCGTACCCGATT
ATCCATCGGTGGATGGAGCGACTCGTTAATCGCTTCCATGCGCCGCAGTAACAATTGCTCAAGCAGATTT
ATCGCCAGCAGCTCCGAATAGCGCCCTTCCCCTTGCCCGGCGTTAATGATTTGCCCAAACAGGTCGCTGA
AATGCGGCTGGTGCGCTTCATCCGGGCGAAAGAACCCCGTATTGGCAAATATTGACGGCCAGTTAAGCCA
TTCATGCCAGTAGGCGCGCGGACGAAAGTAAACCCACTGGTGATACCATTCGCGAGCCTCCGGATGACGA
CCGTAGTGATGAATCTCTCCTGGCGGGAACAGCAAAATATCACCCGGTCGGCAAACAAATTCTCGTCCCT
GATTTTTCACCACCCCCTGACCGCGAATGGTGAGATTGAGAATATAACCTTTCATTCCCAGCGGTCGGTC
GATAAAAAAATCGAGATAACCGTTGGCCTCAATCGGCGTTAAACCCGCCACCAGATGGGCATTAAACGAG
TATCCCGGCAGCAGGGGATCATTTTGCGCTTCAGCCATACTTTTCATACTCCCGCCATTCAGAGAAGAAA
CCAATTGTCCATATTGCATCAGACATTGCCGTCACTGCGTCTTTTACTGGCTCTTCTCGCTAACCAAACC
GGTAACCCCGCTTATTAAAAGCATTCTGTAACAAAGCGGGACCAAAGCCATGACAAAAACGCGTAACAAA
AGTGTCTATAATCACGGCAGAAAAGTCCACATTGATTATTTGCACGGCGTCACACTTTGCTATGCCATAG
CATTTTTATCCATAAGATTAGCGGATCCTACCTGACGCTTTTTATCGCAACTCTCTACTGTTTCTCCATA
CCCGTTTTTTGGGCTAACAGGAGGAATTAACC
[2289 nt withheld, positions 2553-4841]
TAATGCCAGGCATCAAATTAAGCAGAAGGCCATCCTGACGGATGGCCTTTTTGCGTTTCTACAAACTCTT
TTGTTTATTTTTCTAAATACATTCAAATATGTATCCGCTCATGAGACAATAACCCTGATAAATGCTTCAA
TAATATTGAAAAAGGAAGAGTATGAGTATTCAACATTTCCGTGTCGCCCTTATTCCCTTTTTTGCGGCAT
TTTGCCTTCCTGTTTTTGCTCACCCAGAAACGCTGGTGAAAGTAAAAGATGCTGAAGATCAGTTGGGTGC
ACGAGTGGGTTACATCGAACTGGATCTCAACAGCGGTAAGATCCTTGAGAGTTTTCGCCCCGAAGAACGT
TTTCCAATGATGAGCACTTTTAAAGTTCTGCTATGTGGCGCGGTATTATCCCGTGTTGACGCCGGGCAAG
AGCAACTCGGTCGCCGCATACACTATTCTCAGAATGACTTGGTTGAGTACTCACCAGTCACAGAAAAGCA
TCTTACGGATGGCATGACAGTAAGAGAATTATGCAGTGCTGCCATAACCATGAGTGATAACACTGCGGCC
AACTTACTTCTGACAACGATCGGAGGACCGAAGGAGCTAACCGCTTTTTTGCACAACATGGGGGATCATG
TAACTCGCCTTGATCGTTGGGAACCGGAGCTGAATGAAGCCATACCAAACGACGAGCGTGACACCACGAT
GCCTGTAGCAATGGCAACAACGTTGCGCAAACTATTAACTGGCGAACTACTTACTCTAGCTTCCCGGCAA
CAATTAATAGACTGGATGGAGGCGGATAAAGTTGCAGGACCACTTCTGCGCTCGGCCCTTCCGGCTGGCT
GGTTTATTGCTGATAAATCTGGAGCCGGTGAGCGTGGGTCTCGCGGTATCATTGCAGCACTGGGGCCAGA
TGGTAAGCCCTCCCGTATCGTAGTTATCTACACGACGGGGAGTCAGGCAACTATGGATGAACGAAATAGA
CAGATCGCTGAGATAGGTGCCTCACTGATTAAGCATTGGTAACTGTCAGACCAAGTTTACT
